Addgene plasmid #193792: pLA2ScIfmTcIfm
Purpose: Cassette 1: Expresses frame-shifted CI under PLLacO-1 promoter, Cassette 2: Expresses frame-shifted CI under PLTetO-1 promoter, ColE1 origin of replication, Ampicillin selection
Depositing lab: Sangram Bagh. Depositing organization: Saha Institute of Nuclear Physics. Publication: A frame-shifted gene, which rescued its function by non-natural start codons and its application in constructing synthetic gene circuits. Sarkar K, Mukhopadhyay S, Bonnerjee D, Srivastava R, Bagh S. J Biol Eng. 2019 Mar 1;13:20. doi: 10.1186/s13036-019-0151-x. eCollection 2019. PubMed 30867677.
Backbone
  Vector backbone: pZ
  Backbone size w/o insert (bp): 2200
  Total vector size (bp): 4324
  Vector type: Bacterial Expression, Synthetic Biology
Growth in bacteria
  Bacterial resistance: Ampicillin, 100 μg/mL
  Growth temperature: 37°C
  Growth strain: DH5alpha
  Copy number: High Copy
Gene/Insert
  Gene/Insert name: Two copies of frame-shifted CI in opposite orientation, controlled by separate promoters and terminators
  Species: Bacteriophage lambda
  Insert size (bp): 2124
  Promoter: PLLacO-1 and PLTetO-1
  Cloning method: Restriction Enzyme; 5′ cloning site AvrII (unknown if destroyed); 3′ cloning site AvrII (unknown if destroyed)
  Sequencing primers: 5′ GTTTTGGAGCACG GAAAGAC
Terms and licenses: Academic/Nonprofit Terms; Industry Terms: Not Available to Industry
How to cite: pLA2ScIfmTcIfm was a gift from Sangram Bagh (Addgene plasmid # 193792 ; http://n2t.net/addgene:193792 ; RRID:Addgene_193792)
