[The description below was written by a language model from this plasmid's Addgene catalogue record and pLannotate feature annotations shown in this document.]
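Description:
pLA2ScIfmTcIfm is a bacterial expression and synthetic-biology plasmid built on a pZ-series backbone. It is maintained in E. coli through a high-copy ColE1-type origin and selected with ampicillin via the bla (AmpR) gene and its native promoter, which is followed by a lambda t0 terminator. The catalogue lists the total size as about 4.3 kb, and the sequenced record is slightly longer at 4,382 nt.

The payload consists of two independent cassettes, placed in opposite orientations. Each carries a frame-shifted version of the bacteriophage lambda cI repressor gene and ends in its own rrnB T1 terminator. On the forward strand, cI sits downstream of two lac operator sites joined to a lambda PL-derived core. The annotation software labels that core as a PLtetO-1 fragment, but the arrangement matches the PLlacO-1 promoter named in the catalogue, which is repressed by LacI and induced with IPTG. On the reverse strand, the second copy is driven by a full PLtetO-1 promoter, which carries tet operator sites and so responds to TetR and its inducers. Neither repressor gene is annotated on the plasmid, so regulation presumably depends on LacI and TetR supplied by the host or another plasmid. Both cI reading frames are annotated only as fragments, in keeping with the deliberate frameshift. Two short firefly luciferase fragments flank the second cassette; their origin is not stated, and they may be backbone remnants rather than functional reporters.

According to the associated publication title, the frame-shifted gene regains function through non-natural start codons and was applied in building synthetic gene circuits. With CI output from either of two separately inducible promoters, this plasmid would suit such two-input circuit designs, although the record does not spell out the specific logic.
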