Features (pLannotate 1.2.2; 14 found; start..end, strand, type, name):
      9..25      +  protein_bind   lac operator: The lac repressor binds to the lac operator to inhibit transcription in E. coli. This inhibition can be relieved by adding lactose or isopropyl-β-D-thiogalactopyranoside (IPTG). lac repressor encoded by lacI
     32..48      +  protein_bind   lac operator: The lac repressor binds to the lac operator to inhibit transcription in E. coli. This inhibition can be relieved by adding lactose or isopropyl-β-D-thiogalactopyranoside (IPTG). lac repressor encoded by lacI
     48..80      +  promoter       PLtetO-1 promoter (fragment): modified phage lambda PL promoter with tet operator sites (Lutz and Bujard, 1997)
    111..820     +  CDS            λ repressor (fragment) (sequence partly withheld): phage λ repressor; cI
    832..918     +  terminator     rrnB T1 terminator: Escherichia coli rrnB; transcription terminator T1 from the E. coli rrnB gene
   1083..1671    -  rep_origin     ori: high-copy-number ColE1/pMB1/pBR322/pUC origin of replication
   1759..1853    -  terminator     lambda t0 terminator: transcription terminator from phage lambda
   1883..2743    -  CDS            AmpR: β-lactamase; bla; confers resistance to ampicillin, carbenicillin, and related antibiotics
   2744..2848    -  promoter       AmpR promoter: bla
   2949..3128    +  CDS            luciferase (fragment): firefly luciferase; luc
   3198..3284    -  terminator     rrnB T1 terminator: Escherichia coli rrnB; transcription terminator T1 from the E. coli rrnB gene
   3296..4005    -  CDS            λ repressor (fragment) (sequence partly withheld): phage λ repressor; cI
   4036..4109    -  promoter       PLtetO-1 promoter: modified phage lambda PL promoter with tet operator sites (Lutz and Bujard, 1997)
   4133..4382    +  CDS            luciferase (fragment): firefly luciferase; luc
>Addgene plasmid #193792 | pLA2ScIfmTcIfm | addgene full sequence | sequence record 390100 | Addgene NGS Result
CTCGAGAATTGTGAGCGGATAACAATTGACATTGTGAGCGGATAACAAGATACTGAGCACATCAGCAGGA
CGCACTGACCGAATTCATTAAAGAGGAGAAAGGTACCATGGCACAAAAAAGAAA
[261 nt withheld, positions 125-385]
ATGCAGCCGTCACTTAGAAGTGAGTATGAGTACCCTGTTTTTTCTCATGTTCAGGCAGGGATGTTCTCAC
CTGAGCTTAGAACCTTTACCAAAGGTGATGCGGAGAGATGGGTAAGCACAACCAAAAAAGCCAGTGATTC
TGCATTCTGGCTTGAGGTTGAAGGTAATTCCATGACCGCACCAACAGGCTCCAAGCCAAGCTTTCCTGAC
GGAATGTTAATTCTCGTTGACCCTGAGCAGGCTGTTGAGCCAGGTGATTTCTGCATAGCCAGACTTGGGG
GTGATGAGTTTACCTTCAAGAAACTGATCAGGGATAGCGGTCAGGTGTTTTTACAACCACTAAACCCACA
GTACCCAATGATCCCATGCAATGAGAGTTGTTCCGTTGTGGGGAAAGTTATCGCTAGTCAGTGGCCTGAA
GAGACGTTTGGCTGATCTAGAGGCATCAAATAAAACGAAAGGCTCAGTCGAAAGACTGGGCCTTTCGTTT
TATCTGTTGTTTGTCGGTGAACGCTCTCCTGAGTAGGACAAATCCGCCGCCCTAGACCTAGGGCGTTCGG
CTGCGGCGAGCGGTATCAGCTCACTCAAAGGCGGTAATACGGTTATCCACAGAATCAGGGGATAACGCAG
GAAAGAACATGTGAGCAAAAGGCCAGCAAAAGGCCAGGAACCGTAAAAAGGCCGCGTTGCTGGCGTTTTT
CCATAGGCTCCGCCCCCCTGACGAGCATCACAAAAATCGACGCTCAAGTCAGAGGTGGCGAAACCCGACA
GGACTATAAAGATACCAGGCGTTTCCCCCTGGAAGCTCCCTCGTGCGCTCTCCTGTTCCGACCCTGCCGC
TTACCGGATACCTGTCCGCCTTTCTCCCTTCGGGAAGCGTGGCGCTTTCTCATAGCTCACGCTGTAGGTA
TCTCAGTTCGGTGTAGGTCGTTCGCTCCAAGCTGGGCTGTGTGCACGAACCCCCCGTTCAGCCCGACCGC
TGCGCCTTATCCGGTAACTATCGTCTTGAGTCCAACCCGGTAAGACACGACTTATCGCCACTGGCAGCAG
CCACTGGTAACAGGATTAGCAGAGCGAGGTATGTAGGCGGTGCTACAGAGTTCTTGAAGTGGTGGCCTAA
CTACGGCTACACTAGAAGGACAGTATTTGGTATCTGCGCTCTGCTGAAGCCAGTTACCTTCGGAAAAAGA
GTTGGTAGCTCTTGATCCGGCAAACAAACCACCGCTGGTAGCGGTGGTTTTTTTGTTTGCAAGCAGCAGA
TTACGCGCAGAAAAAAAGGATCTCAAGAAGATCCTTTGATCTTTTCTACGGGGTCTGACGCTCAGTGGAA
CGAAAACTCACGTTAAGGGATTTTGGTCATGACTAGTGCTTGGATTCTCACCAATAAAAAACGCCCGGCG
GCAACCGAGCGTTCTGAACAAATCCAGATGGAGTTCTGAGGTCATTACTGGATCTATCAACAGGAGTCCA
AGCGAGCTCGTAAACTTGGTCTGACAGTTACCAATGCTTAATCAGTGAGGCACCTATCTCAGCGATCTGT
CTATTTCGTTCATCCATAGTTGCCTGACTCCCCGTCGTGTAGATAACTACGATACGGGAGGGCTTACCAT
CTGGCCCCAGTGCTGCAATGATACCGCGAGACCCACGCTCACCGGCTCCAGATTTATCAGCAATAAACCA
GCCAGCCGGAAGGGCCGAGCGCAGAAGTGGTCCTGCAACTTTATCCGCCTCCATCCAGTCTATTAATTGT
TGCCGGGAAGCTAGAGTAAGTAGTTCGCCAGTTAATAGTTTGCGCAACGTTGTTGCCATTGCTACAGGCA
TCGTGGTGTCACGCTCGTCGTTTGGTATGGCTTCATTCAGCTCCGGTTCCCAACGATCAAGGCGAGTTAC
ATGATCCCCCATGTTGTGCAAAAAAGCGGTTAGCTCCTTCGGTCCTCCGATCGTTGTCAGAAGTAAGTTG
GCCGCAGTGTTATCACTCATGGTTATGGCAGCACTGCATAATTCTCTTACTGTCATGCCATCCGTAAGAT
GCTTTTCTGTGACTGGTGAGTACTCAACCAAGTCATTCTGAGAATAGTGTATGCGGCGACCGAGTTGCTC
TTGCCCGGCGTCAATACGGGATAATACCGCGCCACATAGCAGAACTTTAAAAGTGCTCATCATTGGAAAA
CGTTCTTCGGGGCGAAAACTCTCAAGGATCTTACCGCTGTTGAGATCCAGTTCGATGTAACCCACTCGTG
CACCCAACTGATCTTCAGCATCTTTTACTTTCACCAGCGTTTCTGGGTGAGCAAAAACAGGAAGGCAAAA
TGCCGCAAAAAAGGGAATAAGGGCGACACGGAAATGTTGAATACTCATACTCTTCCTTTTTCAATATTAT
TGAAGCATTTATCAGGGTTATTGTCTCATGAGCGGATACATATTTGAATGTATTTAGAAAAATAAACAAA
TAGGGGTTCCGCGCACATTTCCCCGAAAAGTGCCACCTGACGTCTAAGAAACCATTATTATCATGACATT
AACCTATAAAAATAGGCGTATCACGAGGCCCTTTCGTCTTCACTTGTTTTGGAGCACGGAAAGACGATGA
CGGAAAAAGAGATCGTGGATTACGTCGCCAGTCAAGTAACAACCGCCAAAAAGTTGCGCGGAGGAGTTGT
GTTTGTGGACGAAGTACCGAAAGGTCTTACCGGAAAACTCGACGCAAGAAAAATCAGAGAGATCCTCATA
AAGGCCAAGAAGGATCCATTACCGCCTTTGAGTGAGCTGATACCGCTCGCCGCAGCCGAACGCCCTAGGT
CTAGGGCGGCGGATTTGTCCTACTCAGGAGAGCGTTCACCGACAAACAACAGATAAAACGAAAGGCCCAG
TCTTTCGACTGAGCCTTTCGTTTTATTTGATGCCTCTAGATCAGCCAAACGTCTCTTCAGGCCACTGACT
AGCGATAACTTTCCCCACAACGGAACAACTCTCATTGCATGGGATCATTGGGTACTGTGGGTTTAGTGGT
TGTAAAAACACCTGACCGCTATCCCTGATCAGTTTCTTGAAGGTAAACTCATCACCCCCAAGTCTGGCTA
TGCAGAAATCACCTGGCTCAACAGCCTGCTCAGGGTCAACGAGAATTAACATTCCGTCAGGAAAGCTTGG
CTTGGAGCCTGTTGGTGCGGTCATGGAATTACCTTCAACCTCAAGCCAGAATGCAGAATCACTGGCTTTT
TTGGTTGTGCTTACCCATCTCTCCGCATCACCTTTGGTAAAGGTTCTAAGCTCAGGTGAGAACATCCCTG
CCTGAACATGAGAAAAAACAGGGTACTCATACTCACTTCTAAGTGACGGCTGCAT
[261 nt withheld, positions 3731-3991]
TTTCTTTTTTGTGCCATGGTACCTTTCTCCTCTTTAATGAATTCGGTCAGTGCGTCCTGCTGATGTGCTC
AGTATCTCTATCACTGATAGGGATGTCAATCTCTATCACTGATAGGGACTCGAGGTGAAGACGAACTGCA
GCAGATTCTCGCATGCCAGAGATCCTATTTTTGGCAATCAAATCATTCCGGATACTGCGATTTTAAGTGT
TGTTCCATTCCATCACGGTTTTGGAATGTTTACTACACTCGGATATTTGATATGTGGATTTCGAGTCGTC
TTAATGTATAGATTTGAAGAAGAGCTGTTTTTACGATCCCTTCAGGATTACAAAATTCAAAGTGCGTTGC
TAGTACCAACCCTATTTTCATTCTTCGCCAAAAGCACTCTG
